>Addgene plasmid #126577 | pXf20pemIK | addgene full sequence | sequence record 245919 | Addgene NGS Result
AACCACCGCTACCAGCGGTGGTTTGTTTGCCGGATCAAGAGCTACCAACTCTTTTTCCGAAGGTAACTGG
CTTCAGCAGAGCGCAGATACCAAATACTGTTCTTCTAGTGTAGCCGTAGTTAGGCCACCACTTCAAGAAC
TCTGTAGCACCGCCTACATACCTCGCTCTGCTAATCCTGTTACCAGTGGCTGCTGCCAGTGGCGATAAGT
CGTGTCTTACCGGGTTGGACTCAAGACGATAGTTACCGGATAAGGCGCAGCGGTCGGGCTGAACGGGGGG
TTCGTGCACACAGCCCAGCTTGGAGCGAACGACCTACACCGAACTGAGATACCTACAGCGTGAGCTATGA
GAAAGCGCCACGCTTCCCGAAGGGAGAAAGGCGGACAGGTATCCGGTAAGCGGCAGGGTCGGAACAGGAG
AGCGCACGAGGGAGCTTCCAGGGGGAAACGCCTGGTATCTTTATAGTCCTGTCGGGTTTCGCCACCTCTG
ACTTGAGCGTCGATTTTTGTGATGCTCGTCAGGGGGGCGGAGCCTATGGAAAAACGCCAGCAACGCGGCC
TTTTTACGGTTCCTGGCCTTTTGCTGGCCTTTTGCTCACATGTTCTTTCCTGCGTTATCCCCTGATTCTG
TGGATAACCGTATTACCGCCTTTGAGTGAGCTGATACCGCTCGCCGCAGCCGAACGACCGAGCGCAGCGA
GTCAGTGAGCGAGGAAGCGGAAGAGCGCCCAATACGCAAACCGCCTCTCCCCGCGCGTTGGCCGATTCAT
TAATGCAGCTGGCACGACAGGTTTCCCGACTGGAAAGCGGGCAGTGAGCGCAACGCAATTAATGTGAGTT
AGCTCACTCATTAGGCACCCCAGGCTTTACACTTTATGCTTCCGGCTCGTATGTTGTGTGGAATTGTGAG
CGGATAACAATTTCACACAGGAAACAGCTATGACCATGATTACGCCAAGCTTGGTACCGAGCTCGGATCC
ACTAGTAACGGCCGCCAGTGTGCTGGAATTCGGCTTCCATAAAGTTACATGAAACGGATTTTTTATAAAA
AATGGTTTGTGAAAGCGCAGTGTGGGCAAAAGCACGCTTAAGCGTGCTGGTGCACGTAGTGCATTGTCCA
TACGGAGCGTTAAGCGGTGGAGCTTGTGGGCAGAGACTTGCGGCGGTGGGCAACCGCTTGCGGTTGTCCA
CGGACGTGAGTCGGTGTGCGTAGCGCACTGTCCACAAATCCACGGCTTTAGTTAAATCCGTTGCTTTAGA
TTAGAAAAAGATTAAAGAAGTATTAGAGGTTATCCACAGGCAACGTAAGATATTGATTTTATAGTTAAAT
TTTCTTATTTTTCGTGAAAATTTTAGGATGCTGCGACGGTAAAAAGGCGAATGCTGCGACGGTAAAATCT
AGGATTCTGCGACGGTACATGAGGATGCTGCGACGGTAAAAAGGCGAGTGCTGCGACGGTAAGTTATCCA
CAGATTTCAGGGGTTAATGGCAGCTTGGTTCCTACGTCACGGGTAACGTATACAATTGACTTACCACCTG
GGCGGCGCTCAATCATGTAGCTGAAGTGCTCTCCGTGGTTCTTACAAACGCTTGCCAGCTCTTCAAGTGC
TGGAGCTAACGTCTTTTCTTGGAAGTCCTTCAGAGACTTAGCTGCGCTGCCGCACAGCTCATGAATCTTG
GCCACACTGTAGGGATAGGGTTGACGGTGAGTTGCATAGAATCCATGAAGCCACTTGGCCAGAGATGTAT
TTAGATCACATCTAATCTGCCAAGAAACCCTCGTGTAGCCGTCGCTTTGGTACAAGGCAACGATGCGTTG
ATTTAGTACAATGATGGCGCGGCCTGTTTCCTCATCATGATAGGCTTCGTCGATCAAGCTGCCAGAGTAC
GTGTAGCGTCCTTGTCGTACTTCAAGCGCGGTTGCTTGCAGCTCGGCAAGTTGTCGTCGTAGCACTCGCC
GATTGCCACCTGTGTCCTTCTTGTCCAAGAGTCTCAAGAGTTGATAGGTAGTGACTTCGCAGCGATTGCC
TAACTGCTGTTCGCGTGCGACGTGAACAAGGCATTCCCACACAGTCAAATAGTCCTGACATAAGCGGATT
CCGGTGTACGTGATGGATGCGTTTTCAACGCTGGCCATCACTTGGCGCTTGAGGTAGGGGCGTTTACCGC
GTTGAATCGCGGCAAAGAGCGCCGATCGAAGTAAGCTGTTCGGAACGCCGCGCTGCGCATCTGTCCAAAT
TGGCAATTGAAGCTGCTGCAATAGGCTCTTTTGCAGGTTGGCTTCCTGTCTGGCACGCATTTTCGTTAGT
GAAAGTTCTATGCTGCTCACGCTTCCTCCTTGGTTGTGTAGTCACGCTCAAGAACAACTCGATAGAAGGT
CGAGCGCGTGATGTTGTATAAGCCGAATTCTGCAGATATCCATCACACTGGCGGCCGCGAATTCACTAGT
GATTGGTTGCAGTGGCCTGAACTTGCCCCAAAAATTACTGGAAGATGGTGACAGCTTTTGCCAAGACATC
GGCCAAGATGTTTGGTGGTAGGCTTTCCACTTTGCGGGCATTGCGAGCGAGTAAGTCGAGCGCACGTGGT
TGATCACATCGAACGACGCCCGTTGTAATCGTACCTAGTAATTCCACAGCGAACCCGAGGCGGGAGGCGA
ACTCGCCGCCGTTTGTGATTGGAAGGATCACCGGACAAGAGGTAAGCCGATTGAATCGCTCACTGGAGAT
AACAACCACCGGACGGTGACCGCGTTGTTCGTGTCCGGCGGTTGGCTCCAGATCGACCATGTAAACATCG
CCGCGTTTCATATCAGTTCGCGTCCTACTGCTGGAGCATCGACCCATTCACGTTCCTCGGGCGGCAACGG
GTAAGCCCCGGAGGCTTCCGCTTCGGCCAGCAGTTGATCCAGCGTGTACTGAGGATGTAGGACTGGCTCA
ATGACCAGACGACCGTCTGTGACGGCTAAGCCGACCGTTGCGCCGACCTCAAGATGAAGCTGATCAAGGA
AAGCGGGGGGAACGGCCAGCATGATCGATCCACCGACTTTACGAAGGTTTGTGGTGTGCATGATGGGCTT
CTTTCGTTAAGTTATATTAAAGTATAATATAATTCCTCCATTTATACGCTTATAGCGAAAATCGAATTCC
CGCGGCCGCTCGAGCATGCATCTAGAGGGCCCAATTCGCCCTATAGTGAGTCGTATTACAATTCACTGGC
CGTCGTTTTACAACGTCGTGACTGGGAAAACCCTGGCGTTACCCAACTTAATCGCCTTGCAGCACATCCC
CCTTTCGCCAGCTGGCGTAATAGCGAAGAGGCCCGCACCGATCGCCCTTCCCAACAGTTGCGCAGCCTGA
ATGGCGAATGG
[124 nt withheld, positions 3372-3495]
C
[91 nt withheld, positions 3497-3587]
A
[49 nt withheld, positions 3589-3637]
CCTTTGACGTTGGAGTCCACGTTCTTT
[37 nt withheld, positions 3665-3701]
ACCCTATCTCGGTCTATTCTTTTGATTTATAAGGGATTTTGCCGATTTCGGCCTATTGGTTAAAAAATGA
GCTGATTTAACAAAAATTTAACGCGAATTTTAACAAAATTCAGGGCGCAAGGGCTGCTAAAGGAAGCGGA
ACACGTAGAAAGCCAGTCCGCAGAAACGGTGCTGACCCCGGATGAATGTCAGCTACTGGGCTATCTGGAC
AAGGGAAAACGCAAGCGCAAAGAGAAAGCAGGTAGCTTGCAGTGGGCTTACATGGCGATAGCTAGACTGG
GCGGTTTTATGGACAGCAAGCGAACCGGAATTGCCAGCTGGGGCGCCCTCTGGTAAGGTTGGGAAGCCCT
GCAAAGTAAACTGGATGGCTTTCTTGCCGCCAAGGATCTGATGGCGCAGGGGATCAAGATCTGATCAAGA
GACAGGATGAGGATCGTTTCGCATGATTGAACAAGATGGATTGCACGCAGGTTCTCCGGCCGCTTGGGTG
GAGAGGCTATTCGGCTATGACTGGGCACAACAGACAATCGGCTGCTCTGATGCCGCCGTGTTCCGGCTGT
CAGCGCAGGGGCGCCCGGTTCTTTTTGTCAAGACCGACCTGTCCGGTGCCCTGAATGAACTGCAGGACGA
GGCAGCGCGGCTATCGTGGCTGGCCACGACGGGCGTTCCTTGCGCAGCTGTGCTCGACGTTGTCACTGAA
GCGGGAAGGGACTGGCTGCTATTGGGCGAAGTGCCGGGGCAGGATCTCCTGTCATCCCACCTTGCTCCTG
CCGAGAAAGTATCCATCATGGCTGATGCAATGCGGCGGCTGCATACGCTTGATCCGGCTACCTGCCCATT
CGACCACCAAGCGAAACATCGCATCGAGCGAGCACGTACTCGGATGGAAGCCGGTCTTGTCGATCAGGAT
GATCTGGACGAAGAGCATCAGGGGCTCGCGCCAGCCGAACTGTTCGCCAGGCTCAAGGCGCGCATGCCCG
ACGGCGAGGATCTCGTCGTGACCCATGGCGATGCCTGCTTGCCGAATATCATGGTGGAAAATGGCCGCTT
TTCTGGATTCATCGACTGTGGCCGGCTGGGTGTGGCGGACCGCTATCAGGACATAGCGTTGGCTACCCGT
GATATTGCTGAAGAGCTTGGCGGCGAATGGGCTGACCGCTTCCTCGTGCTTTACGGTATCGCCGCTCCCG
ATTCGCAGCGCATCGCCTTCTATCGCCTTCTTGACGAGTTCTTCTGAATTGAAAAAGGAAGAGTATGAGT
ATTCAACATTTCCGTGTCGCCCTTATTCCCTTTTTTGCGGCATTTTGCCTTCCTGTTTTTGCTCACCCAG
AAACGCTGGTGAAAGTAAAAGATGCTGAAGATCAGTTGGGTGCACGAGTGGGTTACATCGAACTGGATCT
CAACAGCGGTAAGATCCTTGAGAGTTTTCGCCCCGAAGAACGTTTTCCAATGATGAGCACTTTTAAAGTT
CTGCTATGTGGCGCGGTATTATCCCGTATTGACGCCGGGCAAGAGCAACTCGGTCGCCGCATACACTATT
CTCAGAATGACTTGGTTGAGTACTCACCAGTCACAGAAAAGCATCTTACGGATGGCATGACAGTAAGAGA
ATTATGCAGTGCTGCCATAACCATGAGTGATAACACTGCGGCCAACTTACTTCTGACAACGATCGGAGGA
CCGAAGGAGCTAACCGCTTTTTTGCACAACATGGGGGATCATGTAACTCGCCTTGATCGTTGGGAACCGG
AGCTGAATGAAGCCATACCAAACGACGAGCGTGACACCACGATGCCTGTAGCAATGGCAACAACGTTGCG
CAAACTATTAACTGGCGAACTACTTACTCTAGCTTCCCGGCAACAATTAATAGACTGGATGGAGGCGGAT
AAAGTTGCAGGACCACTTCTGCGCTCGGCCCTTCCGGCTGGCTGGTTTATTGCTGATAAATCTGGAGCCG
GTGAGCGTGGGTCTCGCGGTATCATTGCAGCACTGGGGCCAGATGGTAAGCCCTCCCGTATCGTAGTTAT
CTACACGACGGGGAGTCAGGCAACTATGGATGAACGAAATAGACAGATCGCTGAGATAGGTGCCTCACTG
ATTAAGCATTGGTAACTGTCAGACCAAGTTTACTCATATATACTTTAGATTGATTTAAAACTTCATTTTT
AATTTAAAAGGATCTAGGTGAAGATCCTTTTTGATAATCTCATGACCAAAATCCCTTAACGTGAGTTTTC
GTTCCACTGAGCGTCAGACCCCGTAGAAAAGATCAAAGGATCTTCTTGAGATCCTTTTTTTCTGCGCGTA
ATCTGCTGCTTGCAAACAAAAA
Features (pLannotate 1.2.2; 14 found; start..end, strand, type, name):
    725..817     +  CDS            lacI (fragment): lac repressor; lacI; The lac repressor binds to the lac operator to inhibit transcription in E. coli. This inhibition can be relieved by adding lactose or isopropyl-β-D-thiogalactopyranoside (IPTG).
    830..851     +  protein_bind   CAP binding site: CAP binding activates transcription in the presence of cAMP. E. coli catabolite activator protein
    866..896     +  promoter       lac promoter: promoter for the E. coli lac operon
    904..920     +  protein_bind   lac operator: The lac repressor binds to the lac operator to inhibit transcription in E. coli. This inhibition can be relieved by adding lactose or isopropyl-β-D-thiogalactopyranoside (IPTG). lac repressor encoded by lacI
   2494..2826    -  CDS            pemK (fragment): PEMK_ECOLX - Experimental evidence at protein level: Swiss-Prot protein existence level 1. Toxic component of a type II toxin-antitoxin (TA) system. Probably functions as an endoribonuclease. Responsible for the stable maintenance of the plasmid during cell division by postsegregational killing of plasmid-less daughter cells. Neutralized by coexpression with cognate antitoxin PemI. Both PemI and PemK proteins bind to the promoter region of the pem operon to autoregulate their synthesis. From Escherichia coli.
   2811..3071    -  CDS            pemI: PEMI_ECOLX - Experimental evidence at protein level: Swiss-Prot protein existence level 1. Antitoxin component of a type II toxin-antitoxin (TA) system. Labile antitoxin that binds to its cognate PemK endoribonuclease toxin and neutralizes its activity. Responsible for the stable maintenance of the plasmid during cell division. Both PemI and PemK proteins bind to the promoter region of the pem operon to autoregulate their synthesis. From Escherichia coli.
   3190..3208    -  promoter       T7 promoter: promoter for bacteriophage T7 RNA polymerase
   3211..3368    +  CDS            lacZα (fragment): LacZα fragment of β-galactosidase; lacZ fragment
   3372..3800    +  rep_origin     f1 ori (sequence partly withheld): f1 bacteriophage origin of replication; arrow indicates direction of (+) strand synthesis
   3813..4112    +  CDS            tnpA (fragment): TN5P_ECOLX - Also known as tnp. Experimental evidence at protein level: Swiss-Prot protein existence level 1. Mediates transposition of transposon Tn5 by a 'cut and paste' mechanism. First, the monomeric transposase binds the 19 bp inverted DNA repeats flanking the transposon. Then, dimerization of the DNA- bound transposase creates a synaptic DNA complex. After nicking of the first DNA strand, excision of the transposon proceeds through a series of intermediates. The transposase then mediates the insertion of the transposon at a new site by strand transfer. The activity of the wild- type tran
   4144..4935    +  CDS            neo: KKA2_KLEPN - Also known as kan, nptII. Experimental evidence at protein level: Swiss-Prot protein existence level 1. Resistance to kanamycin, neomycin, paromomycin, ribostamycin, butirosin and gentamicin B. From Klebsiella pneumoniae.
   4939..4955    +  promoter       AmpR promoter (fragment): bla
   4956..5816    +  CDS            AmpR: β-lactamase; bla; confers resistance to ampicillin, carbenicillin, and related antibiotics
   5987..542     +  rep_origin     ori (across the origin): high-copy-number ColE1/pMB1/pBR322/pUC origin of replication
