[The description below was written by a language model from this plasmid's Addgene catalogue record and pLannotate feature annotations shown in this document.]
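Description:
pXf20pemIK is an empty-backbone bacterial expression vector built on the Invitrogen pCR2.1 cloning plasmid and adapted as a shuttle vector for gene expression in the plant pathogen Xylella fastidiosa. The sequenced record is about 6 kb. From pCR2.1 it keeps the high-copy ColE1/pUC-type origin for propagation in E. coli, an f1 phage origin, and two selectable markers: the neo (nptII) gene for kanamycin resistance and the bla gene for ampicillin resistance. A short annotated tnpA fragment upstream of neo is most likely a remnant of the Tn5 source of that marker. According to the catalogue entry, the backbone was modified by adding a replication origin from Xylella fastidiosa. The automated feature table does not label this origin, and it presumably lies in one of the unannotated stretches of the sequence.

The defining addition is the pemI/pemK type II toxin-antitoxin module. PemK is a stable endoribonuclease toxin and PemI is its labile antitoxin. Daughter cells that lose the plasmid can no longer replenish PemI and are killed or arrested. This post-segregational killing keeps the plasmid in the population without antibiotic selection, which helps where selection cannot be applied. The annotation software matched these genes to E. coli homologues, but the record states they derive from Xylella fastidiosa.

The cloning region retains the lac promoter with its CAP binding site and operator, a lacZα fragment and a T7 promoter. Inserts are added by restriction cloning and can be checked with the M13 forward and reverse primer sites. The record names no specific promoter for driving expression in Xylella and lists no insert.
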