Addgene plasmid #126577: pXf20pemIK
Purpose: (Empty Backbone) Vector for gene expression in Xylella fastidiosa, includes pemI/pemK toxin-antitoxin system for plasmid stability
Depositing lab: Lindsey Burbank & Drake Stenger. Depositing organization: USDA ARS Parlier, Crop Diseases, Pests and Genetics Research Unit. Publication: Plasmid Vectors for Xylella fastidiosa Utilizing a Toxin-Antitoxin System for Stability in the Absence of Antibiotic Selection. Burbank LP, Stenger DC. Phytopathology. 2016 Aug;106(8):928-36. doi: 10.1094/PHYTO-02-16-0097-R. Epub 2016 Jun 7. PubMed 27088393.
Backbone
  Vector backbone: pCR2.1
  Backbone manufacturer: Invitrogen
  Modifications to backbone: Addition of replication origin and pemI/pemK stability factor from Xylella fastidiosa
  Vector type: Bacterial Expression
Growth in bacteria
  Bacterial resistance: Ampicillin and Kanamycin, 100 & 50 μg/mL
  Growth temperature: 37°C
  Growth strain: DH5alpha
  Copy number: High Copy
Gene/Insert
  Cloning method: Restriction Enzyme
  Sequencing primers: 5′ M13 fwd; 3′ M13 rev
Terms and licenses: Academic/Nonprofit Terms; Industry Terms: Not Available to Industry
How to cite: pXf20pemIK was a gift from Lindsey Burbank & Drake Stenger (Addgene plasmid # 126577 ; http://n2t.net/addgene:126577 ; RRID:Addgene_126577)
